Addgene plasmid #198440: eZiPro W89F
Purpose: Activity/inhibition assays, 19F-NMR assignment
Depositing lab: Ute Hellmich & Tanja Schirmeister. Depositing organization: Johannes Gutenberg-Universitaet Mainz. Publication: The effects of allosteric and competitive inhibitors on ZIKV protease conformational dynamics explored through smFRET, nanoDSF, DSF, and (19)F NMR. Maus H, Hammerschmidt SJ, Hinze G, Barthels F, Perez Carrillo VH, Hellmich UA, Basche T, Schirmeister T. Eur J Med Chem. 2023 Oct 5;258:115573. doi: 10.1016/j.ejmech.2023.115573. Epub 2023 Jun 21. PubMed 37379675.
Backbone
  Vector backbone: pET11a
  Backbone manufacturer: MilliporeSigma (Novagen)
  Backbone size w/o insert (bp): 5677
  Vector type: Bacterial Expression
Growth in bacteria
  Bacterial resistance: Ampicillin, 100 μg/mL
  Growth temperature: 37°C
  Growth strain: DH5alpha
  Copy number: High Copy
Gene/Insert
  Gene/Insert name: enzymatically cleavable linked Zika virus NS2B-NS3 (alt name: enzymatically cleavable linked ZIKV NS2Bcf-NS3pro)
  Species: Zika Virus (KJ776791.2)
  Insert size (bp): 786
  Mutation: W89F
  Promoter: T7 promoter
  Tag / fusion protein: His6-TEV (N terminal on insert)
  Cloning method: Restriction Enzyme; 5′ cloning site NdeI (not destroyed); 3′ cloning site BamHI (not destroyed)
  Sequencing primers: 5′ T7 prom; 3′ T7 term
Terms and licenses: Academic/Nonprofit Terms; Industry Terms: Not Available to Industry
How to cite: eZiPro W89F was a gift from Ute Hellmich & Tanja Schirmeister (Addgene plasmid # 198440 ; http://n2t.net/addgene:198440 ; RRID:Addgene_198440)
