[The description below was written by a language model from this plasmid's Addgene catalogue record and pLannotate feature annotations shown in this document.]
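Description:
eZiPro W89F is a bacterial expression plasmid built on the pET11a backbone for producing a mutant Zika virus protease in E. coli. It is maintained through a ColE1/pMB1-type origin and selected with ampicillin via the bla β-lactamase gene. The feature table also shows pBR322-derived elements typical of this backbone: the bom mobilisation region, the rop gene, and several disrupted tetracycline-resistance fragments that are non-functional remnants. The catalogue lists the plasmid as high copy, although rop is normally associated with reduced copy number.

The insert, cloned between NdeI and BamHI, encodes an "enzymatically cleavable linked" NS2B–NS3 construct. In it, the NS2B cofactor region is joined to the NS3 protease domain through a linker the protease can cleave, and it carries an N-terminal His6 tag followed by a TEV protease site for affinity purification and tag removal. The automated annotation identifies this region only as a fragment of the Zika polyprotein. The attached functional text about NS5 is generic to that polyprotein entry and does not describe this insert. Expression is driven by a T7 promoter with an adjacent lac operator and the T7 gene 10 ribosome binding site, and it ends at the T7 terminator. The plasmid-borne lacI supplies repressor, so transcription is IPTG-inducible in hosts that provide T7 RNA polymerase. A short match to a T7 gene 10-derived sequence downstream of the insert is probably residual vector sequence.

The W89F substitution replaces a tryptophan with phenylalanine. According to the record, the construct is intended for protease activity and inhibition assays and for 19F-NMR resonance assignment, where removing a single tryptophan presumably helps attribute a signal to that position.
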