Features (pLannotate 1.2.2; 19 found; start..end, strand, type, name):
    104..208     +  promoter       AmpR promoter: bla
    209..1069    +  CDS            AmpR: β-lactamase; bla; confers resistance to ampicillin, carbenicillin, and related antibiotics
   1240..1828    +  rep_origin     ori: high-copy-number ColE1/pMB1/pBR322/pUC origin of replication
   2014..2153    -  misc_feature   bom: basis of mobility region from pBR322
   2255..2446    -  CDS            rop: Rop protein, which maintains plasmids at low copy number; rop
   2463..2843    +  CDS            YPB1_ECOLX: Protein predicted: Swiss-Prot protein existence level 4. From Escherichia coli.
   3085..3709    -  CDS            TcR (fragment): tetracycline efflux protein; tet; confers resistance to tetracycline
   3724..3745    -  protein_bind   CAP binding site: CAP binding activates transcription in the presence of cAMP. E. coli catabolite activator protein
   3758..4840    -  CDS            lacI: lac repressor; lacI; The lac repressor binds to the lac operator to inhibit transcription in E. coli. This inhibition can be relieved by adding lactose or isopropyl-β-D-thiogalactopyranoside (IPTG).
   4841..4918    -  promoter       lacI promoter: lacI
   4926..5205    -  CDS            TcR (fragment): tetracycline efflux protein; tet; confers resistance to tetracycline
   5227..5245    +  promoter       T7 promoter: promoter for bacteriophage T7 RNA polymerase
   5246..5270    +  protein_bind   lac operator: The lac repressor binds to the lac operator to inhibit transcription in E. coli. This inhibition can be relieved by adding lactose or isopropyl-β-D-thiogalactopyranoside (IPTG). lac repressor encoded by lacI
   5285..5307    +  RBS            RBS: efficient ribosome binding site from bacteriophage T7 gene 10 (Olins and Rangwala, 1989)
   5375..6088    +  CDS            POLG_ZIKVF (fragment): Experimental evidence at protein level: Swiss-Prot protein existence level 1. [RNA-directed RNA polymerase NS5]: Replicates the viral (+) and (-) RNA genome, and performs the capping of genomes in the cytoplasm (PubMed:30951555). Methylates viral RNA cap at guanine N-7 and ribose 2'-O positions. Once sufficient NS5 is expressed, binds to the cap-proximal structure and inhibits further translation of the viral genome (By similarity). Besides its role in RNA genome replication, also prevents the establishment of a cellular antiviral state by blocking the interferon-alpha/beta (IFN-alpha/beta) si
   6099..6148    +  CDS            SET1 (fragment): solubility-enhancement tag derived from T7 phage gene 10B
   6156..6203    +  terminator     T7 terminator: transcription terminator for bacteriophage T7 RNA polymerase
   6226..6330    -  CDS            TcR (fragment): tetracycline efflux protein; tet; confers resistance to tetracycline
   6378..6406    -  promoter       tet promoter: E. coli promoter for tetracycline efflux protein gene
>Addgene plasmid #198440 | eZiPro W89F | addgene full sequence | sequence record 389027 | Addgene NGS Result
TTCTTGAAGACGAAAGGGCCTCGTGATACGCCTATTTTTATAGGTTAATGTCATGATAATAATGGTTTCT
TAGACGTCAGGTGGCACTTTTCGGGGAAATGTGCGCGGAACCCCTATTTGTTTATTTTTCTAAATACATT
CAAATATGTATCCGCTCATGAGACAATAACCCTGATAAATGCTTCAATAATATTGAAAAAGGAAGAGTAT
GAGTATTCAACATTTCCGTGTCGCCCTTATTCCCTTTTTTGCGGCATTTTGCCTTCCTGTTTTTGCTCAC
CCAGAAACGCTGGTGAAAGTAAAAGATGCTGAAGATCAGTTGGGTGCACGAGTGGGTTACATCGAACTGG
ATCTCAACAGCGGTAAGATCCTTGAGAGTTTTCGCCCCGAAGAACGTTTTCCAATGATGAGCACTTTTAA
AGTTCTGCTATGTGGCGCGGTATTATCCCGTGTTGACGCCGGGCAAGAGCAACTCGGTCGCCGCATACAC
TATTCTCAGAATGACTTGGTTGAGTACTCACCAGTCACAGAAAAGCATCTTACGGATGGCATGACAGTAA
GAGAATTATGCAGTGCTGCCATAACCATGAGTGATAACACTGCGGCCAACTTACTTCTGACAACGATCGG
AGGACCGAAGGAGCTAACCGCTTTTTTGCACAACATGGGGGATCATGTAACTCGCCTTGATCGTTGGGAA
CCGGAGCTGAATGAAGCCATACCAAACGACGAGCGTGACACCACGATGCCTGCAGCAATGGCAACAACGT
TGCGCAAACTATTAACTGGCGAACTACTTACTCTAGCTTCCCGGCAACAATTAATAGACTGGATGGAGGC
GGATAAAGTTGCAGGACCACTTCTGCGCTCGGCCCTTCCGGCTGGCTGGTTTATTGCTGATAAATCTGGA
GCCGGTGAGCGTGGGTCTCGCGGTATCATTGCAGCACTGGGGCCAGATGGTAAGCCCTCCCGTATCGTAG
TTATCTACACGACGGGGAGTCAGGCAACTATGGATGAACGAAATAGACAGATCGCTGAGATAGGTGCCTC
ACTGATTAAGCATTGGTAACTGTCAGACCAAGTTTACTCATATATACTTTAGATTGATTTAAAACTTCAT
TTTTAATTTAAAAGGATCTAGGTGAAGATCCTTTTTGATAATCTCATGACCAAAATCCCTTAACGTGAGT
TTTCGTTCCACTGAGCGTCAGACCCCGTAGAAAAGATCAAAGGATCTTCTTGAGATCCTTTTTTTCTGCG
CGTAATCTGCTGCTTGCAAACAAAAAAACCACCGCTACCAGCGGTGGTTTGTTTGCCGGATCAAGAGCTA
CCAACTCTTTTTCCGAAGGTAACTGGCTTCAGCAGAGCGCAGATACCAAATACTGTCCTTCTAGTGTAGC
CGTAGTTAGGCCACCACTTCAAGAACTCTGTAGCACCGCCTACATACCTCGCTCTGCTAATCCTGTTACC
AGTGGCTGCTGCCAGTGGCGATAAGTCGTGTCTTACCGGGTTGGACTCAAGACGATAGTTACCGGATAAG
GCGCAGCGGTCGGGCTGAACGGGGGGTTCGTGCACACAGCCCAGCTTGGAGCGAACGACCTACACCGAAC
TGAGATACCTACAGCGTGAGCTATGAGAAAGCGCCACGCTTCCCGAAGGGAGAAAGGCGGACAGGTATCC
GGTAAGCGGCAGGGTCGGAACAGGAGAGCGCACGAGGGAGCTTCCAGGGGGAAACGCCTGGTATCTTTAT
AGTCCTGTCGGGTTTCGCCACCTCTGACTTGAGCGTCGATTTTTGTGATGCTCGTCAGGGGGGCGGAGCC
TATGGAAAAACGCCAGCAACGCGGCCTTTTTACGGTTCCTGGCCTTTTGCTGGCCTTTTGCTCACATGTT
CTTTCCTGCGTTATCCCCTGATTCTGTGGATAACCGTATTACCGCCTTTGAGTGAGCTGATACCGCTCGC
CGCAGCCGAACGACCGAGCGCAGCGAGTCAGTGAGCGAGGAAGCGGAAGAGCGCCTGATGCGGTATTTTC
TCCTTACGCATCTGTGCGGTATTTCACACCGCAATGGTGCACTCTCAGTACAATCTGCTCTGATGCCGCA
TAGTTAAGCCAGTATACACTCCGCTATCGCTACGTGACTGGGTCATGGCTGCGCCCCGACACCCGCCAAC
ACCCGCTGACGCGCCCTGACGGGCTTGTCTGCTCCCGGCATCCGCTTACAGACAAGCTGTGACCGTCTCC
GGGAGCTGCATGTGTCAGAGGTTTTCACCGTCATCACCGAAACGCGCGAGGCAGCTGCGGTAAAGCTCAT
CAGCGTGGTCGTGAAGCGATTCACAGATGTCTGCCTGTTCATCCGCGTCCAGCTCGTTGAGTTTCTCCAG
AAGCGTTAATGTCTGGCTTCTGATAAAGCGGGCCATGTTAAGGGCGGTTTTTTCCTGTTTGGTCACTGAT
GCCTCCGTGTAAGGGGGATTTCTGTTCATGGGGGTAATGATACCGATGAAACGAGAGAGGATGCTCACGA
TACGGGTTACTGATGATGAACATGCCCGGTTACTGGAACGTTGTGAGGGTAAACAACTGGCGGTATGGAT
GCGGCGGGACCAGAGAAAAATCACTCAGGGTCAATGCCAGCGCTTCGTTAATACAGATGTAGGTGTTCCA
CAGGGTAGCCAGCAGCATCCTGCGATGCAGATCCGGAACATAATGGTGCAGGGCGCTGACTTCCGCGTTT
CCAGACTTTACGAAACACGGAAACCGAAGACCATTCATGTTGTTGCTCAGGTCGCAGACGTTTTGCAGCA
GCAGTCGCTTCACGTTCGCTCGCGTATCGGTGATTCATTCTGCTAACCAGTAAGGCAACCCCGCCAGCCT
AGCCGGGTCCTCAACGACAGGAGCACGATCATGCGCACCCGTGGCCAGGACCCAACGCTGCCCGAGATGC
GCCGCGTGCGGCTGCTGGAGATGGCGGACGCGATGGATATGTTCTGCCAAGGGTTGGTTTGCGCATTCAC
AGTTCTCCGCAAGAATTGATTGGCTCCAATTCTTGGAGTGGTGAATCCGTTAGCGAGGTGCCGCCGGCTT
CCATTCAGGTCGAGGTGGCCCGGCTCCATGCACCGCGACGCAACGCGGGGAGGCAGACAAGGTATAGGGC
GGCGCCTACAATCCATGCCAACCCGTTCCATGTGCTCGCCGAGGCGGCATAAATCGCCGTGACGATCAGC
GGTCCAATGATCGAAGTTAGGCTGGTAAGAGCCGCGAGCGATCCTTGAAGCTGTCCCTGATGGTCGTCAT
CTACCTGCCTGGACAGCATGGCCTGCAACGCGGGCATCCCGATGCCGCCGGAAGCGAGAAGAATCATAAT
GGGGAAGGCCATCCAGCCTCGCGTCGCGAACGCCAGCAAGACGTAGCCCAGCGCGTCGGCCGCCATGCCG
GCGATAATGGCCTGCTTCTCGCCGAAACGTTTGGTGGCGGGACCAGTGACGAAGGCTTGAGCGAGGGCGT
GCAAGATTCCGAATACCGCAAGCGACAGGCCGATCATCGTCGCGCTCCAGCGAAAGCGGTCCTCGCCGAA
AATGACCCAGAGCGCTGCCGGCACCTGTCCTACGAGTTGCATGATAAAGAAGACAGTCATAAGTGCGGCG
ACGATAGTCATGCCCCGCGCCCACCGGAAGGAGCTGACTGGGTTGAAGGCTCTCAAGGGCATCGGTCGAG
ATCCCGGTGCCTAATGAGTGAGCTAACTTACATTAATTGCGTTGCGCTCACTGCCCGCTTTCCAGTCGGG
AAACCTGTCGTGCCAGCTGCATTAATGAATCGGCCAACGCGCGGGGAGAGGCGGTTTGCGTATTGGGCGC
CAGGGTGGTTTTTCTTTTCACCAGTGAGACGGGCAACAGCTGATTGCCCTTCACCGCCTGGCCCTGAGAG
AGTTGCAGCAAGCGGTCCACGCTGGTTTGCCCCAGCAGGCGAAAATCCTGTTTGATGGTGGTTAACGGCG
GGATATAACATGAGCTGTCTTCGGTATCGTCGTATCCCACTACCGAGATATCCGCACCAACGCGCAGCCC
GGACTCGGTAATGGCGCGCATTGCGCCCAGCGCCATCTGATCGTTGGCAACCAGCATCGCAGTGGGAACG
ATGCCCTCATTCAGCATTTGCATGGTTTGTTGAAAACCGGACATGGCACTCCAGTCGCCTTCCCGTTCCG
CTATCGGCTGAATTTGATTGCGAGTGAGATATTTATGCCAGCCAGCCAGACGCAGACGCGCCGAGACAGA
ACTTAATGGGCCCGCTAACAGCGCGATTTGCTGGTGACCCAATGCGACCAGATGCTCCACGCCCAGTCGC
GTACCGTCTTCATGGGAGAAAATAATACTGTTGATGGGTGTCTGGTCAGAGACATCAAGAAATAACGCCG
GAACATTAGTGCAGGCAGCTTCCACAGCAATGGCATCCTGGTCATCCAGCGGATAGTTAATGATCAGCCC
ACTGACGCGTTGCGCGAGAAGATTGTGCACCGCCGCTTTACAGGCTTCGACGCCGCTTCGTTCTACCATC
GACACCACCACGCTGGCACCCAGTTGATCGGCGCGAGATTTAATCGCCGCGACAATTTGCGACGGCGCGT
GCAGGGCCAGACTGGAGGTGGCAACGCCAATCAGCAACGACTGTTTGCCCGCCAGTTGTTGTGCCACGCG
GTTGGGAATGTAATTCAGCTCCGCCATCGCCGCTTCCACTTTTTCCCGCGTTTTCGCAGAAACGTGGCTG
GCCTGGTTCACCACGCGGGAAACGGTCTGATAAGAGACACCGGCATACTCTGCGACATCGTATAACGTTA
CTGGTTTCACATTCACCACCCTGAATTGACTCTCTTCCGGGCGCTATCATGCCATACCGCGAAAGGTTTT
GCGCCATTCGATGGTGTCCGGGATCTCGACGCTCTCCCTTATGCGACTCCTGCATTAGGAAGCAGCCCAG
TAGTAGGTTGAGGCCGTTGAGCACCGCCGCCGCAAGGAATGGTGCATGCAAGGAGATGGCGCCCAACAGT
CCCCCGGCCACGGGGCCTGCCACCATACCCACGCCGAAACAAGCGCTCATGAGCCCGAAGTGGCGAGCCC
GATCTTCCCCATCGGTGATGTCGGCGATATAGGCGCCAGCAACCGCACCTGTGGCGCCGGTGATGCCGGC
CACGATGCGTCCGGCGTAGAGGATCGAGATCTCGATCCCGCGAAATTAATACGACTCACTATAGGGGAAT
TGTGAGCGGATAACAATTCCCCTCTAGAAATAATTTTGTTTAACTTTAAGAAGGAGATATACATATGGGT
AGCAGCCATCATCATCATCACCACGGCAGCGAGAACCTGTACTTTCAAGGCAGCGACATGTATATCGAGC
GTGCGGGCGACATTACCTGGGAAAAGGATGCGGAAGTTACCGGTAACAGCCCGCGTCTGGATGTTGCGCT
GGACGAAAGCGGTGACTTCAGCCTGGTTGAAGACGATGGTCCGCCGATGCGTGAAAAAACCGGCAAACGC
AGCGGCGCGCTGTGGGACGTGCCGGCGCCGAAGGAAGTGAAAAAGGGCGAAACCACCGACGGTGTTTACC
GTGTGATGACCCGTCGTCTGCTGGGTAGCACCCAGGTTGGTGTTGGTGTGATGCAGGAAGGTGTTTTCCA
CACCATGTGGCACGTTACCAAGGGTAGCGCGCTGCGTAGCGGCGAAGGTCGTCTGGACCCGTATTGGGGT
GATGTTAAGCAGGACCTGGTTAGCTACTGCGGTCCGTGGAAACTGGACGCGGCGTTTGATGGTCACAGCG
AAGTGCAGCTGCTGGCGGTTCCGCCGGGTGAACGTGCGCGTAACATCCAGACCCTGCCGGGTATCTTCAA
AACCAAGGACGGCGATATTGGTGCGGTTGCGCTGGATTATCCGGCGGGCACCAGCGGTAGCCCGATTCTG
GACAAATGCGGCCGTGTTATTGGCCTGTACGGTAACGGCGTTGTGATCAAGAACGGTAGCTACGTTAGCG
CGATCACCCAGGGTCGTCGTGAGGAAGAAACCCCGGTGGAGTGCTTTGAACCGAGCATGCTGAAAAAATA
AGGATCCGGCTGCTAACAAAGCCCGAAAGGAAGCTGAGTTGGCTGCTGCCACCGCTGAGCAATAACTAGC
ATAACCCCTTGGGGCCTCTAAACGGGTCTTGAGGGGTTTTTTGCTGAAAGGAGGAACTATATCCGGATAT
CCCGCAAGAGGCCCGGCAGTACCGGCATAACCAAGCCTATGCCTACAGCATCCAGGGTGACGGTGCCGAG
GATGACGATGAGCGCATTGTTAGATTTCATACACGGTGCCTGAATGCGTTAGCAATTTAACTGTGATAAA
CTACCGCATTAAAGCTTATCGATGATAAGCTGTCAAACATGAGAA
